Addgene plasmid #123380: TRAV9-1
Purpose: construction of TCR
Depositing lab: Catherine Wu. Depositing organization: Dana-Farber Cancer Institute. Publication: A cloning and expression system to probe T-cell receptor specificity and assess functional avidity to neoantigens. Hu Z, Anandappa AJ, Sun J, Kim J, Leet DE, Bozym DJ, Chen C, Williams L, Shukla SA, Zhang W, Tabbaa D, Steelman S, Olive O, Livak KJ, Kishi H, Muraguchi A, Guleria I, Stevens J, Lane WJ, Burkhardt UE, Fritsch EF, Neuberg D, Ott PA, Keskin DB, Hacohen N, Wu CJ. Blood. 2018 Nov 1;132(18):1911-1921. doi: 10.1182/blood-2018-04-843763. Epub 2018 Aug 27. PubMed 30150207.
Backbone
  Vector backbone: pUC57-kanamycin
  Vector type: Bacterial Expression
Growth in bacteria
  Bacterial resistance: Kanamycin, 50 μg/mL
  Growth temperature: 37°C
  Growth strain: DH5alpha
  Copy number: High Copy
Gene/Insert
  Gene/Insert name: TRAV9-1
  Species: H. sapiens (human)
  Mutation: WT
  Entrez Gene: TRAV9-1 (a.k.a. TCRAV9S1, TRAV91)
  Cloning method: Unknown
Terms and licenses: Academic/Nonprofit Terms; Industry Terms: Not Available to Industry
Depositor comments: Cloning Method: Golden Gate.
How to cite: TRAV9-1 was a gift from Catherine Wu (Addgene plasmid # 123380 ; http://n2t.net/addgene:123380 ; RRID:Addgene_123380)
