[The description below was written by a language model from this plasmid's Addgene catalogue record and pLannotate feature annotations shown in this document.]
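Description:
TRAV9-1 is a small (about 3.5 kb) bacterial cloning plasmid built on the pUC57-kanamycin backbone. It serves as a module donor for assembling human T-cell receptor expression constructs. It replicates in E. coli from the high-copy ColE1/pUC origin and is selected with kanamycin through the aph(3')-Ia (KanR) gene. The other backbone annotations are pUC-type remnants: a lac promoter, operator and CAP binding site, an interrupted lacZα fragment, and short fragments of lacI, bom and rop. Although the catalogue lists the vector as "bacterial expression", nothing in the record suggests the insert is meant to be expressed in bacteria. The insert lies on the opposite strand to the lac promoter, and no eukaryotic promoter or polyadenylation signal is annotated.

The catalogued insert is the wild-type human TRAV9-1 gene, a variable segment of the TCR alpha chain. The feature table shows it sits within a larger forward-strand block: a TCR beta constant region (matched to TRBC1), then an F2A ribosomal-skipping peptide from foot-and-mouth disease virus, then a region that the annotation software matched by homology to a rabbit TCR alpha variable protein. This last region presumably corresponds to the TRAV9-1 segment itself. The layout suggests that, in a finished TCR cassette, this fragment links the end of the beta chain to the start of the alpha chain, so that both chains could be translated from one open reading frame and separated at the 2A site. The record does not spell out this assembly scheme.

The depositor notes Golden Gate cloning and gives the purpose as TCR construction. This is consistent with the plasmid being one member of a library of V-segment modules used to rebuild TCRs for testing antigen specificity.
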