Features (pLannotate 1.2.2; 12 found; start..end, strand, type, name):
    137..236     +  misc_feature   bom (fragment): basis of mobility region from pBR322
    242..399     -  CDS            lacZα (fragment): LacZα fragment of β-galactosidase; lacZ fragment
    441..965     +  CDS            TRBC1: TRBC1_HUMAN - Experimental evidence at protein level: Swiss-Prot protein existence level 1. Constant region of T cell receptor (TR) beta chain (PubMed:24600447). Alpha-beta T cell receptors are antigen specific receptors which are essential to the immune response and are present on the cell surface of T lymphocytes. Recognize peptide-major histocompatibility (MH) (pMH) complexes that are displayed by antigen presenting cells (APC), a prerequisite for efficient T cell adaptive immunity against pathogens (PubMed:25493333). Binding of alpha-beta TR to pMH complex initiates TR-CD3 clustering on th
    990..1055    +  CDS            F2A: 2A peptide from foot-and-mouth disease virus polyprotein Eukaryotic ribosomes fail to insert a peptide bond between the Gly and Pro residues, yielding separate polypeptides.
   1110..1376    +  CDS            TVA1_RABIT (fragment): Experimental evidence at protein level: Swiss-Prot protein existence level 1. From Oryctolagus cuniculus (Rabbit).
   1465..1481    -  protein_bind   lac operator: The lac repressor binds to the lac operator to inhibit transcription in E. coli. This inhibition can be relieved by adding lactose or isopropyl-β-D-thiogalactopyranoside (IPTG). lac repressor encoded by lacI
   1489..1519    -  promoter       lac promoter: promoter for the E. coli lac operon
   1534..1555    -  protein_bind   CAP binding site: CAP binding activates transcription in the presence of cAMP. E. coli catabolite activator protein
   1568..1660    -  CDS            lacI (fragment): lac repressor; lacI; The lac repressor binds to the lac operator to inhibit transcription in E. coli. This inhibition can be relieved by adding lactose or isopropyl-β-D-thiogalactopyranoside (IPTG).
   1843..2431    -  rep_origin     ori: high-copy-number ColE1/pMB1/pBR322/pUC origin of replication
   2609..3418    -  CDS            KanR: aminoglycoside phosphotransferase; aph(3')-Ia; confers resistance to kanamycin in bacteria or G418 (Geneticin®) in eukaryotes
   3525..35      +  CDS            rop (fragment) (across the origin): Rop protein, which maintains plasmids at low copy number; rop
>Addgene plasmid #123380 | TRAV9-1 | addgene full sequence | sequence record 243753 | Addgene NGS Result
TCGCGCGTTTCGGTGATGACGGTGAAAACCTCTGACACATGCAGCTCCCGGAGACGGTCACAGCTTGTCT
GTAAGCGGATGCCGGGAGCAGACAAGCCCGTCAGGGCGCGTCAGCGGGTGTTGGCGGGTGTCGGGGCTGG
CTTAACTATGCGGCATCAGAGCAGATTGTACTGAGAGTGCACCATATGCGGTGTGAAATACCGCACAGAT
GCGTAAGGAGAAAATACCGCATCAGGCGCCATTCGCCATTCAGGCTGCGCAACTGTTGGGAAGGGCGATC
GGTGCGGGCCTCTTCGCTATTACGCCAGCTGGCGAAAGGGGGATGTGCTGCAAGGCGATTAAGTTGGGTA
ACGCCAGGGTTTTCCCAGTCACGACGTTGTAAAACGACGGCCAGAGAATTCGAGCTCGGTACCTCGCGAA
TACATCTAGATGGTCTCTACCTGAACAAGGTGTTCCCACCCGAGGTCGCTGTGTTTGAGCCATCAGAAGC
AGAGATCTCCCACACCCAAAAGGCCACACTGGTGTGCCTGGCCACAGGCTTCTTCCCCGACCACGTGGAG
CTGAGCTGGTGGGTGAATGGGAAGGAGGTGCACAGTGGGGTCAGCACGGACCCGCAGCCCCTCAAGGAGC
AGCCCGCCCTCAATGACTCCAGATACTGCCTGAGCAGCCGCCTGAGGGTTTCGGCCACCTTCTGGCAGAA
CCCCCGCAACCACTTCCGCTGTCAAGTCCAGTTCTACGGGCTCTCGGAGAATGACGAGTGGACCCAGGAT
AGGGCCAAACCCGTCACCCAGATCGTCAGCGCCGAGGCCTGGGGTAGAGCAGACTGTGGCTTTACCTCGG
TGTCCTACCAGCAAGGGGTCCTGTCTGCCACCATCCTCTATGAGATCCTGCTAGGGAAGGCCACCCTGTA
TGCTGTGCTGGTCAGCGCCCTTGTGTTGATGGCCATGGTCAAGAGAAAGGATTTCAGGAGGAGGAGGAGC
GGCAGTGGAGTGAAACAGACTTTGAATTTTGACCTTCTCAAGTTGGCGGGAGACGTGGAGTCCAACCCAG
GGCCCATGAATTCTTCTCCAGGACCAGCGATTGCACTATTCTTAATGTTTGGGGGAATCAATGGAGATTC
AGTGGTCCAGACAGAAGGCCAAGTGCTCCCCTCTGAAGGGGATTCCCTGATTGTGAACTGCTCCTATGAA
ACCACACAGTACCCTTCCCTTTTTTGGTATGTCCAATATCCTGGAGAAGGTCCACAGCTCCACCTGAAAG
CCATGAAGGCCAATGACAAGGGAAGGAACAAAGGTTTTGAAGCCATGTACCGTAAAGAAACCACTTCTTT
CCACTTGGAGAAAGACTCAGTTCAAGAGTCAGACTCCGCTGTGTACTGAGACCATCGGATCCCGGGCCCG
TCGACTGCAGAGGCCTGCATGCAAGCTTGGTGTAATCATGGTCATAGCTGTTTCCTGTGTGAAATTGTTA
TCCGCTCACAATTCCACACAACATACGAGCCGGAAGCATAAAGTGTAAAGCCTGGGGTGCCTAATGAGTG
AGCTAACTCACATTAATTGCGTTGCGCTCACTGCCCGCTTTCCAGTCGGGAAACCTGTCGTGCCAGCTGC
ATTAATGAATCGGCCAACGCGCGGGGAGAGGCGGTTTGCGTATTGGGCGCTCTTCCGCTTCCTCGCTCAC
TGACTCGCTGCGCTCGGTCGTTCGGCTGCGGCGAGCGGTATCAGCTCACTCAAAGGCGGTAATACGGTTA
TCCACAGAATCAGGGGATAACGCAGGAAAGAACATGTGAGCAAAAGGCCAGCAAAAGGCCAGGAACCGTA
AAAAGGCCGCGTTGCTGGCGTTTTTCCATAGGCTCCGCCCCCCTGACGAGCATCACAAAAATCGACGCTC
AAGTCAGAGGTGGCGAAACCCGACAGGACTATAAAGATACCAGGCGTTTCCCCCTGGAAGCTCCCTCGTG
CGCTCTCCTGTTCCGACCCTGCCGCTTACCGGATACCTGTCCGCCTTTCTCCCTTCGGGAAGCGTGGCGC
TTTCTCATAGCTCACGCTGTAGGTATCTCAGTTCGGTGTAGGTCGTTCGCTCCAAGCTGGGCTGTGTGCA
CGAACCCCCCGTTCAGCCCGACCGCTGCGCCTTATCCGGTAACTATCGTCTTGAGTCCAACCCGGTAAGA
CACGACTTATCGCCACTGGCAGCAGCCACTGGTAACAGGATTAGCAGAGCGAGGTATGTAGGCGGTGCTA
CAGAGTTCTTGAAGTGGTGGCCTAACTACGGCTACACTAGAAGAACAGTATTTGGTATCTGCGCTCTGCT
GAAGCCAGTTACCTTCGGAAAAAGAGTTGGTAGCTCTTGATCCGGCAAACAAACCACCGCTGGTAGCGGT
GGTTTTTTTGTTTGCAAGCAGCAGATTACGCGCAGAAAAAAAGGATCTCAAGAAGATCCTTTGATCTTTT
CTACGGGGTCTGACGCTCAGTGGAACGAAAACTCACGTTAAGGGATTTTGGTCATGAGATTATCAAAAAG
GATCTTCACCTAGATCCTTTTAAATTAAAAATGAAGTTTTAAATCAAGCCCAATCTGAATAATGTTACAA
CCAATTAACCAATTCTGATTAGAAAAACTCATCGAGCATCAAATGAAACTGCAATTTATTCATATCAGGA
TTATCAATACCATATTTTTGAAAAAGCCGTTTCTGTAATGAAGGAGAAAACTCACCGAGGCAGTTCCATA
GGATGGCAAGATCCTGGTATCGGTCTGCGATTCCGACTCGTCCAACATCAATACAACCTATTAATTTCCC
CTCGTCAAAAATAAGGTTATCAAGTGAGAAATCACCATGAGTGACGACTGAATCCGGTGAGAATGGCAAA
AGTTTATGCATTTCTTTCCAGACTTGTTCAACAGGCCAGCCATTACGCTCGTCATCAAAATCACTCGCAT
CAACCAAACCGTTATTCATTCGTGATTGCGCCTGAGCGAGACGAAATACGCGATCGCTGTTAAAAGGACA
ATTACAAACAGGAATCGAATGCAACCGGCGCAGGAACACTGCCAGCGCATCAACAATATTTTCACCTGAA
TCAGGATATTCTTCTAATACCTGGAATGCTGTTTTTCCGGGGATCGCAGTGGTGAGTAACCATGCATCAT
CAGGAGTACGGATAAAATGCTTGATGGTCGGAAGAGGCATAAATTCCGTCAGCCAGTTTAGTCTGACCAT
CTCATCTGTAACATCATTGGCAACGCTACCTTTGCCATGTTTCAGAAACAACTCTGGCGCATCGGGCTTC
CCATACAAGCGATAGATTGTCGCACCTGATTGCCCGACATTATCGCGAGCCCATTTATACCCATATAAAT
CAGCATCCATGTTGGAATTTAATCGCGGCCTCGACGTTTCCCGTTGAATATGGCTCATAACACCCCTTGT
ATTACTGTTTATGTAAGCAGACAGTTTTATTGTTCATGATGATATATTTTTATCTTGTGCAATGTAACAT
CAGAGATTTTGAGACACGGGCCAGAGCTGCA
